>Addgene plasmid #66654 | pGL-Pou | depositor full sequence | sequence record 113986 | Full plasmid
GGCCTAACTGGCCGGTACCTGACCTCGCTAGCGTCGAGGACATCAAGATCTGGCCTCGGGGCCCAAGCTT
ATTGGCACACGAACATTCAATGGATGTTTTAGGCTCTCCAGAGGATGGCTGAGTGGGCTGTAAGGACAGG
CCGAGAGGGTGCAGTGCCAACAGGCTTTGTGGTGCGATGGGGCATCCGAGCAACTGGTTTGTGAGGTGTC
CGGTGACCCAAGGCAGGGGTGAGAGGACCTTGAAGGTTGAAAATGAAGGCCTCCTGGGGTCCCGTCCTAA
GGGTTGTCCTGTCCAGACGTCCCCAACCTCCGTCTGGAAGACACAGGCAGATAGCGCTCGCCTCAGTTTC
TCCCACCCCCACAGCTCTGCTCCTCCACCCACCCAGGGGGCGGGGCCAGAGGTCAAGGCTAGAGGGTGGG
ATTGGGGAGGGAGAGGTGAAACCGTCCCTAGGTGAGCCGTCTTTCCACCAGGCCCCCGGCTCGGGGTGCC
CACCTTCCCCATGGATAGCACTGAGAACGTCATCAAGCCCTTCATGCGCTTCAAGGTGCACATGGAGGGC
TCCGTGAACGGCCACGAGTTCGAGATCGAGGGCGAGGGCGAGGGCAAGCCCTACGAGGGCACCCAGACCG
CCAAGCTGCAGGTGACCAAGGGCGGCCCCCTGCCCTTCGCCTGGGACATCCTGTCCCCCCAGTTCCAGTA
CGGCTCCAAGGTGTACGTGAAGCACCCCGCCGACATCCCCGACTACAAGAAGCTGTCCTTCCCCGAGGGC
TTCAAGTGGGAGCGCGTGATGAACTTCGAGGACGGCGGCGTGGTGACCGTGACCCAGGACTCCTCCCTGC
AGGACGGCACCTTCATCTACCACGTGAAGTTCATCGGCGTGAACTTCCCCTCCGACGGCCCCGTAATGCA
GAAGAAGACTCTGGGCTGGGAGCCCTCCACCGAGCGCCTGTACCCCCGCGACGGCGTGCTGAAGGGCGAG
ATCCACAAGGCGCTGAAGCTGAAGGGCGGCGGCCACTACCTGGTGGAGTTCAAGTCAATCTACATGGCCA
AGAAGCCCGTGAAGCTGCCCGGCTACTACTACGTGGACTCCAAGCTGGACATCACCTCCCACAACGAGGA
CTACACCGTGGTGGAGCAGTACGAGCGCGCCGAGGCCCGCCACCACCTGTTCCAGTAGTAATTCTAGACT
CGAGCCGAGCTCTCGCTTCGAGCAGACATGATAAGATACATTGATGAGTTTGGACAAACCACAACTAGAA
TGCAGTGAAAAAAATGCTTTATTTGTGAAATTTGTGATGCTATTGCTTTATTTGTAACCATTATAAGCTG
CAATAAACAAGTTAACAACAACAATTGCATTCATTTTATGTTTCAGGTTCAGGGGGAGGTGTGGGAGGTT
TTTTAAAGCAAGTAAAACCTCTACAAATGTGGTAAAATCGATAAGGATCCGTCGACCGATGCCCTTGAGA
GCCTTCAACCCAGTCAGCTCCTTCCGGTGGGCGCGGGGCATGACTATCGTCGCCGCACTTATGACTGTCT
TCTTTATCATGCAACTCGTAGGACAGGTGCCGGCAGCGCTCTTCCGCTTCCTCGCTCACTGACTCGCTGC
GCTCGGTCGTTCGGCTGCGGCGAGCGGTATCAGCTCACTCAAAGGCGGTAATACGGTTATCCACAGAATC
AGGGGATAACGCAGGAAAGAACATGTGAGCAAAAGGCCAGCAAAAGGCCAGGAACCGTAAAAAGGCCGCG
TTGCTGGCGTTTTTCCATAGGCTCCGCCCCCCTGACGAGCATCACAAAAATCGACGCTCAAGTCAGAGGT
GGCGAAACCCGACAGGACTATAAAGATACCAGGCGTTTCCCCCTGGAAGCTCCCTCGTGCGCTCTCCTGT
TCCGACCCTGCCGCTTACCGGATACCTGTCCGCCTTTCTCCCTTCGGGAAGCGTGGCGCTTTCTCATAGC
TCACGCTGTAGGTATCTCAGTTCGGTGTAGGTCGTTCGCTCCAAGCTGGGCTGTGTGCACGAACCCCCCG
TTCAGCCCGACCGCTGCGCCTTATCCGGTAACTATCGTCTTGAGTCCAACCCGGTAAGACACGACTTATC
GCCACTGGCAGCAGCCACTGGTAACAGGATTAGCAGAGCGAGGTATGTAGGCGGTGCTACAGAGTTCTTG
AAGTGGTGGCCTAACTACGGCTACACTAGAAGAACAGTATTTGGTATCTGCGCTCTGCTGAAGCCAGTTA
CCTTCGGAAAAAGAGTTGGTAGCTCTTGATCCGGCAAACAAACCACCGCTGGTAGCGGTGGTTTTTTTGT
TTGCAAGCAGCAGATTACGCGCAGAAAAAAAGGATCTCAAGAAGATCCTTTGATCTTTTCTACGGGGTCT
GACGCTCAGTGGAACGAAAACTCACGTTAAGGGATTTTGGTCATGAGATTATCAAAAAGGATCTTCACCT
AGATCCTTTTAAATTAAAAATGAAGTTTTAAATCAATCTAAAGTATATATGAGTAAACTTGGTCTGACAG
CGGCCGCAAATGCTAAACCACTGCAGTGGTTACCAGTGCTTGATCAGTGAGGCACCGATCTCAGCGATCT
GCCTATTTCGTTCGTCCATAGTGGCCTGACTCCCCGTCGTGTAGATCACTACGATTCGTGAGGGCTTACC
ATCAGGCCCCAGCGCAGCAATGATGCCGCGAGAGCCGCGTTCACCGGCCCCCGATTTGTCAGCAATGAAC
CAGCCAGCAGGGAGGGCCGAGCGAAGAAGTGGTCCTGCTACTTTGTCCGCCTCCATCCAGTCTATGAGCT
GCTGTCGTGATGCTAGAGTAAGAAGTTCGCCAGTGAGTAGTTTCCGAAGAGTTGTGGCCATTGCTACTGG
CATCGTGGTATCACGCTCGTCGTTCGGTATGGCTTCGTTCAACTCTGGTTCCCAGCGGTCAAGCCGGGTC
ACATGATCACCCATATTATGAAGAAATGCAGTCAGCTCCTTAGGGCCTCCGATCGTTGTCAGAAGTAAGT
TGGCCGCGGTGTTGTCGCTCATGGTAATGGCAGCACTACACAATTCTCTTACCGTCATGCCATCCGTAAG
ATGCTTTTCCGTGACCGGCGAGTACTCAACCAAGTCGTTTTGTGAGTAGTGTATACGGCGACCAAGCTGC
TCTTGCCCGGCGTCTATACGGGACAACACCGCGCCACATAGCAGTACTTTGAAAGTGCTCATCATCGGGA
ATCGTTCTTCGGGGCGGAAAGACTCAAGGATCTTGCCGCTATTGAGATCCAGTTCGATATAGCCCACTCT
TGCACCCAGTTGATCTTCAGCATCTTTTACTTTCACCAGCGTTTCGGGGTGTGCAAAAACAGGCAAGCAA
AATGCCGCAAAGAAGGGAATGAGTGCGACACGAAAATGTTGGATGCTCATACTCGTCCTTTTTCAATATT
ATTGAAGCATTTATCAGGGTTACTAGTACGTCTCTCAAGGATAAGTAAGTAATATTAAGGTACGGGAGGT
ATTGGACAGGCCGCAATAAAATATCTTTATTTTCATTACATCTGTGTGTTGGTTTTTTGTGTGAATCGAT
AGTACTAACATACGCTCTCCATCAAAACAAAACGAAACAAAACAAACTAGCAAAATAGGCTGTCCCCAGT
GCAAGTGCAGGTGCCAGAACATTTCTCT
Features (pLannotate 1.2.2; 9 found; start..end, strand, type, name):
    501..1178    +  CDS            DsRed-Express2: noncytotoxic tetrameric variant of DsRed fluorescent protein (Strack et al., 2008) mammalian codon-optimized
   1222..1343    -  polyA_signal   SV40 poly(A) signal: SV40 polyadenylation signal
   1366..1434    -  CDS            large T antigen (fragment): large T antigen from SV40 (simian virus 40)
   1450..1582    +  CDS            TcR (fragment): tetracycline efflux protein; tet; confers resistance to tetracycline
   1762..2350    -  rep_origin     ori: high-copy-number ColE1/pMB1/pBR322/pUC origin of replication
   2550..3410    -  CDS            AmpR: β-lactamase confers resistance to ampicillin, carbenicillin, and related antibiotics
   3411..3452    -  promoter       AmpR promoter (fragment): bla
   3515..3563    +  polyA_signal   poly(A) signal: synthetic polyadenylation signal
   3577..3668    +  misc_feature   pause site: RNA polymerase II transcriptional pause signal from the human α2 globin gene
