[The description below was written by a language model from this plasmid's Addgene catalogue record and pLannotate feature annotations shown in this document.]
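Description:
pGL-Pou is a 3,668 bp mammalian expression reporter plasmid built on the Promega pGL4 backbone. It serves as the parent vector for cloning cis-regulatory elements (CREs) to be tested by CRE-seq, a massively parallel reporter assay, in embryonic stem cells. It is propagated in E. coli as a high-copy plasmid through a ColE1/pUC-type origin of replication and is selected with ampicillin via the β-lactamase (AmpR) gene and its bla promoter. The automated annotation also picks up short fragments of a tetracycline resistance gene and of SV40 large T antigen. These appear to be non-functional backbone remnants, the latter probably overlapping the SV40 polyadenylation region.

The reporter unit consists of the mouse Pou5f1 (Oct4) basal promoter driving DsRed-Express2, a mammalian codon-optimized, noncytotoxic tetrameric DsRed variant. The coding sequence was inserted between NcoI and XbaI sites that remain intact, and it is followed by an SV40 poly(A) signal. The promoter is not annotated in the feature table, but it presumably lies in the unannotated region upstream of the reporter coding sequence. Further upstream, across the plasmid's numbering origin, sit a synthetic poly(A) signal and an RNA polymerase II transcriptional pause site from the human α2 globin gene. These are standard pGL4 elements that block read-through transcription from the backbone, which keeps background reporter expression low.

In use, candidate CREs are inserted into this parent vector so that their effect on the weak basal promoter can be read out as changes in reporter expression in ES cells. The record does not specify the CRE insertion site or any barcode arrangement.
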