Addgene plasmid #66654: pGL-Pou
Purpose: Parent vector used for inserting cis-regulatory elements (CREs) for CRE-seq in ES cells. Uses the Pou5f1 basal promoter and dsRed gene.
Depositing lab: Barak Cohen. Depositing organization: Washington University in Saint Louis. Publication: Interactions between pluripotency factors specify cis-regulation in embryonic stem cells. Fiore C, Cohen BA. Genome Res. 2016 Jun;26(6):778-86. doi: 10.1101/gr.200733.115. Epub 2016 Apr 15. PubMed 27197208.
Backbone
  Vector backbone: pGL4
  Backbone manufacturer: Promega
  Total vector size (bp): 3668
  Vector type: Mammalian Expression
Growth in bacteria
  Bacterial resistance: Ampicillin, 100 μg/mL
  Growth temperature: 37°C
  Growth strain: DH5alpha
  Copy number: High Copy
Gene/Insert
  Gene/Insert name: dsRed-Express2
  Species: Synthetic
  Insert size (bp): 674
  Promoter: Mouse Pou5f1 basal promoter
  Cloning method: Restriction Enzyme; 5′ cloning site NcoI (not destroyed); 3′ cloning site XbaI (not destroyed)
  Sequencing primers: 5′ TCATTACATCTGTGTGTTGGTTTTT; 3′ CCCCCTGAACCTGAAACATA
Terms and licenses: Academic/Nonprofit Terms; Industry Terms: Not Available to Industry
How to cite: pGL-Pou was a gift from Barak Cohen (Addgene plasmid # 66654 ; http://n2t.net/addgene:66654 ; RRID:Addgene_66654)
