>Addgene plasmid #66654 | pGL-Pou | addgene partial sequence | sequence record 117235 | RVprimer3 5'-CTAGCAAAATAGGCTGTCCC-3'
ACTGGCCGGTACCTGACCTCGCTAGCGTCGAGGACATCAAGATCTGGCCTCGGGGCCCAAGCTTATTGGC
ACACGAACATTCAATGGATGTTTTAGGCTCTCCAGAGGATGGCTGAGTGGGCTGTAAGGACAGGCCGAGA
GGGTGCAGTGCCAACAGGCTTTGTGGTGCGATGGGGCATCCGAGCAACTGGTTTGTGAGGTGTCCGGTGA
CCCAAGGCAGGGGTGAGAGGACCTTGAAGGTTGAAAATGAAGGCCTCCTGGGGTCCCGTCCTAAGGGTTG
TCCTGTCCAGACGTCCCCAACCTCCGTCTGGAAGACACAGGCAGATAGCGCTCGCCTCAGTTTCTCCCAC
CCCCACAGCTCTGCTCCTCCACCCACCCAGGGGGCGGGGCCAGAGGTCAAGGCTAGAGGGTGGGATTGGG
GAGGGAGAGGTGAAACCGTCCCTAGGTGAGCCGTCTTTCCACCAGGCCCCCGGCTCGGGGTGCCCACCTT
CCCCATGGATAGCACTGAGAACGTCATCAAGCCCTTCATGCGCTTCAAGGTGCACATGGAGGGCTCCGTG
AACGGCCACGAGTTCGAGATCGAGGGCGAGGGCGAGGGCAAGCCCTACGAGGGCACCCAGACCGCCAAGC
TGCAGGTGACCAAGGGCGGCCCCCTGCCCTTCGCCTGGGACATCCTGTCCCCCCAGTTCCAGTACGGCTC
CAAGGTGTACGTGAAGCACCCCGCCGACATCCCCGACTACAAGAAGCTGTCCTTCCCCGAGGGCTTCAAG
TGGGAGCGCGTGATGAACTTCGAGGACGGCGGCGTGGTGACCGTGACCCAGGACTCCTCCCTGCAGGACG
GCACCTTCATCTACCACGTGAAGTTCATCGGCGTGAACTTCC
