>Addgene plasmid #66654 | pGL-Pou | addgene partial sequence | sequence record 117615 | EBV-rev 5'-GTGGTTTGTCCAAACTCATC-3'
CTCGGCTCGAGTCTAGAATTACTACTGGAACAGGTGGTGGCGGGCCTCGGCGCGCTCGTACTGCTCCACC
ACGGTGTAGTCCTCGTTGTGGGAGGTGATGTCCAGCTTGGAGTCCACGTAGTAGTAGCCGGGCAGCTTCA
CGGGCTTCTTGGCCATGTAGATTGACTTGAACTCCACCAGGTAGTGGCCGCCGCCCTTCAGCTTCAGCGC
CTTGTGGATCTCGCCCTTCAGCACGCCGTCGCGGGGGTACAGGCGCTCGGTGGAGGGCTCCCAGCCCAGA
GTCTTCTTCTGCATTACGGGGCCGTCGGAGGGGAAGTTCACGCCGATGAACTTCACGTGGTAGATGAAGG
TGCCGTCCTGCAGGGAGGAGTCCTGGGTCACGGTCACCACGCCGCCGTCCTCGAAGTTCATCACGCGCTC
CCACTTGAAGCCCTCGGGGAAGGACAGCTTCTTGTAGTCGGGGATGTCGGCGGGGTGCTTCACGTACACC
TTGGAGCCGTACTGGAACTGGGGGGACAGGATGTCCCAGGCGAAGGGCAGGGGGCCGCCCTTGGTCACCT
GCAGCTTGGCGGTCTGGGTGCCCTCGTAGGGCTTGCCCTCGCCCTCGCCCTCGATCTCGAACTCGTGGCC
GTTCACGGAGCCCTCCATGTGCACCTTGAAGCGCATGAAGGGCTTGATGACGTTCTCAGTGCTATCCATG
GGGAAGGTGGGCACCCCGAGCCGGGGGCCTGGTGGAAAGACGGCTCACCTAGGGACGGTTTCACCTCTCC
CTCCC
